>Addgene plasmid #142220 | TFORF0852 | addgene full sequence | sequence record 397683 | Addgene NGS Result
TTAATGTAGTCTTATGCAATACTCTTGTAGTCTTGCAACATGGTAACGATGAGTTAGCAACATGCCTTAC
AAGGAGAGAAAAAGCACCGTGCATGCCGATTGGTGGAAGTAAGGTGGTACGATCGTGCCTTATTAGGAAG
GCAACAGACGGGTCTGACATGGATTGGACGAACCACTGAATTGCCGCATTGCAGAGATATTGTATTTAAG
TGCCTAGCTCGATACATAAACGGGTCTCTCTGGTTAGACCAGATCTGAGCCTGGGAGCTCTCTGGCTAAC
TAGGGAACCCACTGCTTAAGCCTCAATAAAGCTTGCCTTGAGTGCTTCAAGTAGTGTGTGCCCGTCTGTT
GTGTGACTCTGGTAACTAGAGATCCCTCAGACCCTTTTAGTCAGTGTGGAAAATCTCTAGCAGTGGCGCC
CGAACAGGGACTTGAAAGCGAAAGGGAAACCAGAGGAGCTCTCTCGACGCAGGACTCGGCTTGCTGAAGC
GCGCACGGCAAGAGGCGAGGGGCGGCGACTGGTGAGTACGCCAAAAATTTTGACTAGCGGAGGCTAGAAG
GAGAGAGATGGGTGCGAGAGCGTCAGTATTAAGCGGGGGAGAATTAGATCGCGATGGGAAAAAATTCGGT
TAAGGCCAGGGGGAAAGAAAAAATATAAATTAAAACATATAGTATGGGCAAGCAGGGAGCTAGAACGATT
CGCAGTTAATCCTGGCCTGTTAGAAACATCAGAAGGCTGTAGACAAATACTGGGACAGCTACAACCATCC
CTTCAGACAGGATCAGAAGAACTTAGATCATTATATAATACAGTAGCAACCCTCTATTGTGTGCATCAAA
GGATAGAGATAAAAGACACCAAGGAAGCTTTAGACAAGATAGAGGAAGAGCAAAACAAAAGTAAGACCAC
CGCACAGCAAGCGGCCGCTGATCTTCAGACCTGGAGGAGGAGATATGAGGGACAATTGGAGAAGTGAATT
ATATAAATATAAAGTAGTAAAAATTGAACCATTAGGAGTAGCACCCACCAAGGCAAAGAGAAGAGTGGTG
CAGAGAGAAAAAAGAGCAGTGGGAATAGGAGCTTTGTTCCTTGGGTTCTTGGGAGCAGCAGGAAGCACTA
TGGGCGCAGCGTCAATGACGCTGACGGTACAGGCCAGACAATTATTGTCTGGTATAGTGCAGCAGCAGAA
CAATTTGCTGAGGGCTATTGAGGCGCAACAGCATCTGTTGCAACTCACAGTCTGGGGCATCAAGCAGCTC
CAGGCAAGAATCCTGGCTGTGGAAAGATACCTAAAGGATCAACAGCTCCTGGGGATTTGGGGTTGCTCTG
GAAAACTCATTTGCACCACTGCTGTGCCTTGGAATGCTAGTTGGAGTAATAAATCTCTGGAACAGATTTG
GAATCACACGACCTGGATGGAGTGGGACAGAGAAATTAACAATTACACAAGCTTAATACACTCCTTAATT
GAAGAATCGCAAAACCAGCAAGAAAAGAATGAACAAGAATTATTGGAATTAGATAAATGGGCAAGTTTGT
GGAATTGGTTTAACATAACAAATTGGCTGTGGTATATAAAATTATTCATAATGATAGTAGGAGGCTTGGT
AGGTTTAAGAATAGTTTTTGCTGTACTTTCTATAGTGAATAGAGTTAGGCAGGGATATTCACCATTATCG
TTTCAGACCCACCTCCCAACCCCGAGGGGACCCATGCATTGCATCTCAATTAGTCAGCAACCAGGTGTGG
AAAGTCCCCAGGCTCCCCAGCAGGCAGAAGTATGCAAAGCATGCGTCTCAATTAGTCAGCAACCATAGTC
CCGCCCCTAACTCCGCCCATCCCGCCCCTAACTCCGCCCAGTTCCGCCCATTCTCCGCCCCATGGCTGAC
TAATTTTTTTTATTTATGCAGAGGCCGAGGCCGCCTCGGCCTCTGAGCTATTCCAGAAGTAGTGAGGAGG
CTTTTTTGGAGGCCTAGGCTTTTGCAAAAAGCTTTCTAGAGGTACCACCGGAGCTTACCATGACCGAGTA
CAAGCCCACGGTGCGCCTCGCCACCCGCGACGACGTCCCCAGGGCCGTACGCACCCTCGCCGCCGCGTTC
GCCGACTACCCCGCCACGCGCCACACCGTCGATCCGGACCGCCACATCGAGCGGGTCACCGAGCTGCAAG
AACTCTTCCTCACGCGCGTCGGGCTCGACATCGGCAAGGTGTGGGTCGCGGACGACGGCGCCGCCGTGGC
GGTCTGGACCACGCCGGAGAGCGTCGAAGCGGGGGCGGTGTTCGCCGAGATCGGCCCGCGCATGGCCGAG
TTGAGCGGTTCCCGGCTGGCCGCGCAGCAACAGATGGAAGGCCTCCTGGCGCCGCACCGGCCCAAGGAGC
CCGCGTGGTTCCTGGCCACCGTCGGCGTCTCGCCCGACCACCAGGGCAAGGGTCTGGGCAGCGCCGTCGT
GCTCCCCGGAGTGGAGGCGGCCGAGCGCGCCGGGGTGCCCGCCTTCCTGGAGACCTCCGCGCCCCGCAAC
CTCCCCTTCTACGAGCGGCTCGGCTTCACCGTCACCGCCGACGTCGAGGTGCCCGAAGGACCGCGCACCT
GGTGCATGACCCGCAAGCCCGGTGCCAGTTAACGAATTCTAGATCTTGAGACAAATGGCAGTATTCATCC
ACAATTTTAAAAGAAAAGGGGGGATTGGGGGGTACAGTGCAGGGGAAAGAATAGTAGACATAATAGCAAC
AGACATACAAACTAAAGAATTACAAAAACAAATTACAAAAATTCAAAATTTTCGGGTTTATTACAGGGAC
AGCAGAGATCCACTTTGGCGCCGGCTCGAGGCCTGCAGGTGCAAAGATGGATAAAGTTTTAAACAGAGAG
GAATCTTTGCAGCTAATGGACCTTCTAGGTCTTGAAAGGAGTGGGAATTGGCTCCGGTGCCCGTCAGTGG
GCAGAGCGCACATCGCCCACAGTCCCCGAGAAGTTGGGGGGAGGGGTCGGCAATTGAACCGGTGCCTAGA
GAAGGTGGCGCGGGGTAAACTGGGAAAGTGATGTCGTGTACTGGCTCCGCCTTTTTCCCGAGGGTGGGGG
AGAACCGTATATAAGTGCAGTAGTCGCCGTGAACGTTCTTTTTCGCAACGGGTTTGCCGCCAGAACACAG
GTAAGTGCCGTGTGTGGTTCCCGCGGGCCTGGCCTCTTTACGGGTTATGGCCCTTGCGTGCCTTGAATTA
CTTCCACCTGGCTGCAGTACGTGATTCTTGATCCCGAGCTTCGGGTTGGAAGTGGGTGGGAGAGTTCGAG
GCCTTGCGCTTAAGGAGCCCCTTCGCCTCGTGCTTGAGTTGAGGCCTGGCCTGGGCGCTGGGGCCGCCGC
GTGCGAATCTGGTGGCACCTTCGCGCCTGTCTCGCTGCTTTCGATAAGTCTCTAGCCATTTAAAATTTTT
GATGACCTGCTGCGACGCTTTTTTTCTGGCAAGATAGTCTTGTAAATGCGGGCCAAGATCTGCACACTGG
TATTTCGGTTTTTGGGGCCGCGGGCGGCGACGGGGCCCGTGCGTCCCAGCGCACATGTTCGGCGAGGCGG
GGCCTGCGAGCGCGGCCACCGAGAATCGGACGGGGGTAGTCTCAAGCTGGCCGGCCTGCTCTGGTGCCTG
GCCTCGCGCCGCCGTGTATCGCCCCGCCCTGGGCGGCAAGGCTGGCCCGGTCGGCACCAGTTGCGTGAGC
GGAAAGATGGCCGCTTCCCGGCCCTGCTGCAGGGAGCTCAAAATGGAGGACGCGGCGCTCGGGAGAGCGG
GCGGGTGAGTCACCCACACAAAGGAAAAGGGCCTTTCCGTCCTCAGCCGTCGCTTCATGTGACTCCACGG
AGTACCGGGCGCCGTCCAGGCACCTCGATTAGTTCTCGAGCTTTTGGAGTACGTCGTCTTTAGGTTGGGG
GGAGGGGTTTTATGCGATGGAGTTTCCCCACACTGAGTGGGTGGAGACTGAAGTTAGGCCAGCTTGGCAC
TTGATGTAATTCTCCTTGGAATTTGCCCTTTTTGAGTTTGGATCTTGGTTCATTCTCAAGCCTCAGACAG
TGGTTCAAAGTTTTTTTCTTCCATTTCAGGTGTCGTGAGGCTAGCACCGCCACCATGAGATACAAGACAT
CCTTGGTGATGAGGAAACGATTACGGCTTTACCGAAACACTCTTAAAGAGTCAAGCGAGAAGCCCTTCAG
ATGCGAGTTCGAGGGCTGCGAGCGGCGCTTCGCCAACAGCAGCGACCGTAAGAAGCATTCGCACGTGCAC
ACTAGCGACAAGCCATACACGTGCAAGGTGCGGGGCTGCGACAAGTGCTACACGCACCCCAGCTCGCTGC
GTAAGCACATGAAGGTGCACGGGCGCTCGCCGCCGCCCAGCTCTGGCTACGATTCGGCTACACCGTCTGC
CCTCGTGTCGCCCTCGTCGGACTGCGGCCACAAGTCCCAGGTGGCCTCCTCGGCGGCGGTGGCGGCGCGT
ACCGCCGACTTGAGCGAATAGTAATGAACTAGTCCGTAACTTGAAAGTATTTCGATTTCTTGGCTTTATA
TATCTTGTGGAAAGGACGATTGTCAGTACAGCGGTCAGGTGGGACGCGTTAAGTCGACAATCAACCTCTG
GATTACAAAATTTGTGAAAGATTGACTGGTATTCTTAACTATGTTGCTCCTTTTACGCTATGTGGATACG
CTGCTTTAATGCCTTTGTATCATGCTATTGCTTCCCGTATGGCTTTCATTTTCTCCTCCTTGTATAAATC
CTGGTTGCTGTCTCTTTATGAGGAGTTGTGGCCCGTTGTCAGGCAACGTGGCGTGGTGTGCACTGTGTTT
GCTGACGCAACCCCCACTGGTTGGGGCATTGCCACCACCTGTCAGCTCCTTTCCGGGACTTTCGCTTTCC
CCCTCCCTATTGCCACGGCGGAACTCATCGCCGCCTGCCTTGCCCGCTGCTGGACAGGGGCTCGGCTGTT
GGGCACTGACAATTCCGTGGTGTTGTCGGGGAAATCATCGTCCTTTCCTTGGCTGCTCGCCTGTGTTGCC
ACCTGGATTCTGCGCGGGACGTCCTTCTGCTACGTCCCTTCGGCCCTCAATCCAGCGGACCTTCCTTCCC
GCGGCCTGCTGCCGGCTCTGCGGCCTCTTCCGCGTCTTCGCCTTCGCCCTCAGACGAGTCGGATCTCCCT
TTGGGCCGCCTCCCCGCGTCGACTTTAAGACCAATGACTTACAAGGCAGCTGTAGATCTTAGCCACTTTT
TAAAAGAAAAGGGGGGACTGGAAGGGCTAATTCACTCCCAACGAAGACAAGATCTGCTTTTTGCTTGTAC
TGGGTCTCTCTGGTTAGACCAGATCTGAGCCTGGGAGCTCTCTGGCTAACTAGGGAACCCACTGCTTAAG
CCTCAATAAAGCTTGCCTTGAGTGCTTCAAGTAGTGTGTGCCCGTCTGTTGTGTGACTCTGGTAACTAGA
GATCCCTCAGACCCTTTTAGTCAGTGTGGAAAATCTCTAGCAGTACGTATAGTAGTTCATGTCATCTTAT
TATTCAGTATTTATAACTTGCAAAGAAATGAATATCAGAGAGTGAGAGGAACTTGTTTATTGCAGCTTAT
AATGGTTACAAATAAAGCAATAGCATCACAAATTTCACAAATAAAGCATTTTTTTCACTGCATTCTAGTT
GTGGTTTGTCCAAACTCATCAATGTATCTTATCATGTCTGGCTCTAGCTATCCCGCCCCTAACTCCGCCC
ATCCCGCCCCTAACTCCGCCCAGTTCCGCCCATTCTCCGCCCCATGGCTGACTAATTTTTTTTATTTATG
CAGAGGCCGAGGCCGCCTCGGCCTCTGAGCTATTCCAGAAGTAGTGAGGAGGCTTTTTTGGAGGCCTAGG
GACGTACCCAATTCGCCCTATAGTGAGTCGTATTACGCGCGCTCACTGGCCGTCGTTTTACAACGTCGTG
ACTGGGAAAACCCTGGCGTTACCCAACTTAATCGCCTTGCAGCACATCCCCCTTTCGCCAGCTGGCGTAA
TAGCGAAGAGGCCCGCACCGATCGCCCTTCCCAACAGTTGCGCAGCCTGAATGGCGAATGGG
[124 nt withheld, positions 6083-6206]
C
[91 nt withheld, positions 6208-6298]
A
[49 nt withheld, positions 6300-6348]
CCTTTGACGTTGGAGTCCACGTTCTTT
[37 nt withheld, positions 6376-6412]
ACCCTATCTCGGTCTATTCTTTTGATTTATAAGGGATTTTGCCGATTTCGGCCTATTGGTTAAAAAATGA
GCTGATTTAACAAAAATTTAACGCGAATTTTAACAAAATATTAACGCTTACAATTTAGGTGGCACTTTTC
GGGGAAATGTGCGCGGAACCCCTATTTGTTTATTTTTCTAAATACATTCAAATATGTATCCGCTCATGAG
ACAATAACCCTGATAAATGCTTCAATAATATTGAAAAAGGAAGAGTATGAGTATTCAACATTTCCGTGTC
GCCCTTATTCCCTTTTTTGCGGCATTTTGCCTTCCTGTTTTTGCTCACCCAGAAACGCTGGTGAAAGTAA
AAGATGCTGAAGATCAGTTGGGTGCACGAGTGGGTTACATCGAACTGGATCTCAACAGCGGTAAGATCCT
TGAGAGTTTTCGCCCCGAAGAACGTTTTCCAATGATGAGCACTTTTAAAGTTCTGCTATGTGGCGCGGTA
TTATCCCGTATTGACGCCGGGCAAGAGCAACTCGGTCGCCGCATACACTATTCTCAGAATGACTTGGTTG
AGTACTCACCAGTCACAGAAAAGCATCTTACGGATGGCATGACAGTAAGAGAATTATGCAGTGCTGCCAT
AACCATGAGTGATAACACTGCGGCCAACTTACTTCTGACAACGATCGGAGGACCGAAGGAGCTAACCGCT
TTTTTGCACAACATGGGGGATCATGTAACTCGCCTTGATCGTTGGGAACCGGAGCTGAATGAAGCCATAC
CAAACGACGAGCGTGACACCACGATGCCTGTAGCAATGGCAACAACGTTGCGCAAACTATTAACTGGCGA
ACTACTTACTCTAGCTTCCCGGCAACAATTAATAGACTGGATGGAGGCGGATAAAGTTGCAGGACCACTT
CTGCGCTCGGCCCTTCCGGCTGGCTGGTTTATTGCTGATAAATCTGGAGCCGGTGAGCGTGGGTCTCGCG
GTATCATTGCAGCACTGGGGCCAGATGGTAAGCCCTCCCGTATCGTAGTTATCTACACGACGGGGAGTCA
GGCAACTATGGATGAACGAAATAGACAGATCGCTGAGATAGGTGCCTCACTGATTAAGCATTGGTAACTG
TCAGACCAAGTTTACTCATATATACTTTAGATTGATTTAAAACTTCATTTTTAATTTAAAAGGATCTAGG
TGAAGATCCTTTTTGATAATCTCATGACCAAAATCCCTTAACGTGAGTTTTCGTTCCACTGAGCGTCAGA
CCCCGTAGAAAAGATCAAAGGATCTTCTTGAGATCCTTTTTTTCTGCGCGTAATCTGCTGCTTGCAAACA
AAAAAACCACCGCTACCAGCGGTGGTTTGTTTGCCGGATCAAGAGCTACCAACTCTTTTTCCGAAGGTAA
CTGGCTTCAGCAGAGCGCAGATACCAAATACTGTTCTTCTAGTGTAGCCGTAGTTAGGCCACCACTTCAA
GAACTCTGTAGCACCGCCTACATACCTCGCTCTGCTAATCCTGTTACCAGTGGCTGCTGCCAGTGGCGAT
AAGTCGTGTCTTACCGGGTTGGACTCAAGACGATAGTTACCGGATAAGGCGCAGCGGTCGGGCTGAACGG
GGGGTTCGTGCACACAGCCCAGCTTGGAGCGAACGACCTACACCGAACTGAGATACCTACAGCGTGAGCT
ATGAGAAAGCGCCACGCTTCCCGAAGGGAGAAAGGCGGACAGGTATCCGGTAAGCGGCAGGGTCGGAACA
GGAGAGCGCACGAGGGAGCTTCCAGGGGGAAACGCCTGGTATCTTTATAGTCCTGTCGGGTTTCGCCACC
TCTGACTTGAGCGTCGATTTTTGTGATGCTCGTCAGGGGGGCGGAGCCTATGGAAAAACGCCAGCAACGC
GGCCTTTTTACGGTTCCTGGCCTTTTGCTGGCCTTTTGCTCACATGTTCTTTCCTGCGTTATCCCCTGAT
TCTGTGGATAACCGTATTACCGCCTTTGAGTGAGCTGATACCGCTCGCCGCAGCCGAACGACCGAGCGCA
GCGAGTCAGTGAGCGAGGAAGCGGAAGAGCGCCCAATACGCAAACCGCCTCTCCCCGCGCGTTGGCCGAT
TCATTAATGCAGCTGGCACGACAGGTTTCCCGACTGGAAAGCGGGCAGTGAGCGCAACGCAATTAATGTG
AGTTAGCTCACTCATTAGGCACCCCAGGCTTTACACTTTATGCTTCCGGCTCGTATGTTGTGTGGAATTG
TGAGCGGATAACAATTTCACACAGGAAACAGCTATGACCATGATTACGCCAAGCGCGCAATTAACCCTCA
CTAAAGGGAACAAAAGCTGGAGCTGCAAGC
Features (pLannotate 1.2.2; 32 found; start..end, strand, type, name):
      5..231     +  promoter       RSV promoter: Rous sarcoma virus enhancer/promoter
    232..412     +  LTR            5' LTR (truncated): truncated 5' long terminal repeat (LTR) from HIV-1
    459..584     +  misc_feature   HIV-1 Ψ: packaging signal of human immunodeficiency virus type 1
    568..931     +  CDS            HIV-1 gag (fragment): gag protein from human immunodeficiency virus 1; gag
   1077..1310    +  misc_feature   RRE: The Rev response element (RRE) of HIV-1 allows for Rev-dependent mRNA export from the nucleus to the cytoplasm.
   1687..1713    +  CDS            Rev (fragment): human immunodeficiency virus 1 (HIV-1) Rev protein; rev; enhances nuclear export of unspliced and incompletely spliced viral mRNAs
   1720..1743    +  promoter       SV40 promoter (fragment): SV40 early promoter
   1744..1815    +  promoter       SV40 promoter (fragment): SV40 enhancer and early promoter
   1839..1974    +  rep_origin     SV40 ori: SV40 origin of replication
   2020..2616    +  CDS            PuroR (fragment): puromycin N-acetyltransferase; pac from Streptomyces; confers resistance to puromycin
   2665..2782    +  misc_feature   cPPT/CTS: central polypurine tract and central termination sequence of HIV-1
   2847..2913    +  CDS            small t antigen (fragment): SV40 (simian virus 40) small t antigen
   2920..4098    +  promoter       EF-1α promoter: strong constitutive promoter for human elongation factor EF-1α
   4115..4186    +  CDS            ZIC4 (fragment): ZIC4_HUMAN - Experimental evidence at transcript level: Swiss-Prot protein existence level 2. Binds to DNA. From Homo sapiens (Human).
   4361..4498    +  CDS            Zic4 (fragment): ZIC4_MOUSE - Experimental evidence at protein level: Swiss-Prot protein existence level 1. Binds to DNA. From Mus musculus (Mouse).
   4514..4567    +  promoter       U6 promoter (fragment): RNA polymerase III promoter for human U6 snRNA
   4609..5197    +  misc_feature   WPRE: woodchuck hepatitis virus posttranscriptional regulatory element
   5248..5267    +  misc_feature   cPPT/CTS (fragment): central polypurine tract and central termination sequence of HIV-1
   5269..5502    +  LTR            3' LTR (ΔU3): self-inactivating 3' long terminal repeat (LTR) from HIV-1
   5580..5701    +  polyA_signal   SV40 poly(A) signal: SV40 polyadenylation signal
   5741..5876    +  rep_origin     SV40 ori: SV40 origin of replication
   5897..5915    -  promoter       T7 promoter: promoter for bacteriophage T7 RNA polymerase
   5923..6078    +  CDS            lacZα (fragment): LacZα fragment of β-galactosidase; lacZ fragment
   6083..6511    +  rep_origin     f1 ori (sequence partly withheld): f1 bacteriophage origin of replication; arrow indicates direction of (+) strand synthesis
   6564..6668    +  promoter       AmpR promoter: bla
   6669..7529    +  CDS            AmpR: β-lactamase; bla; confers resistance to ampicillin, carbenicillin, and related antibiotics
   7700..8288    +  rep_origin     ori: high-copy-number ColE1/pMB1/pBR322/pUC origin of replication
   8471..8563    +  CDS            lacI (fragment): lac repressor; lacI; The lac repressor binds to the lac operator to inhibit transcription in E. coli. This inhibition can be relieved by adding lactose or isopropyl-β-D-thiogalactopyranoside (IPTG).
   8576..8597    +  protein_bind   CAP binding site: CAP binding activates transcription in the presence of cAMP. E. coli catabolite activator protein
   8612..8642    +  promoter       lac promoter: promoter for the E. coli lac operon
   8650..8666    +  protein_bind   lac operator: The lac repressor binds to the lac operator to inhibit transcription in E. coli. This inhibition can be relieved by adding lactose or isopropyl-β-D-thiogalactopyranoside (IPTG). lac repressor encoded by lacI
   8711..8729    +  promoter       T3 promoter: promoter for bacteriophage T3 RNA polymerase
