[The description below was written by a language model from this plasmid's Addgene catalogue record and pLannotate feature annotations shown in this document.]
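Description:
TFORF0852 is a lentiviral mammalian expression plasmid built on the pLX_TRC317 backbone and carries a human ZIC4 open reading frame as part of a barcoded transcription factor overexpression library. It is propagated in E. coli through a high-copy ColE1/pUC-type origin with ampicillin selection (AmpR under its own promoter). An f1 origin and remnants of a lac/lacZα cloning region with T7 and T3 promoters are also present in the bacterial portion. The depositor warns that recombination can occur, as is common for LTR-containing plasmids.

The viral cassette has a third-generation, self-inactivating layout. An RSV promoter drives a truncated HIV-1 5' LTR, followed by the Ψ packaging signal with a gag fragment, the RRE for Rev-dependent nuclear export, a cPPT/CTS element, and a ΔU3 3' LTR followed by an SV40 polyadenylation signal. Within this unit, an SV40 early promoter/origin drives puromycin N-acetyltransferase for selection of transduced cells. Downstream, the EF-1α promoter drives the ZIC4 insert, with a WPRE after it to enhance transcript expression.

The recorded insert is short (488 bp) and corresponds to a specific ZIC4 transcript isoform. This is consistent with the annotation tool detecting only partial matches to human and mouse ZIC4 proteins in that region. According to the record, each library member also carries a unique 24-bp barcode, but the feature table does not annotate it and its position is not stated. The short U6 promoter fragment annotated between the ORF and the WPRE is only a partial match, and the record does not explain its role.

The barcode allows the transcription factor to be identified in pooled screens, such as overexpression screens for factors that direct cell differentiation.
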