Addgene plasmid #142220: TFORF0852
Purpose: Lentiviral vector for overexpressing transcription factor ORFs with unique 24-bp barcodes. Barcodes facilitate identification of transcription factors in pooled screens.
Depositing lab: Feng Zhang. Depositing organization: Broad Institute. Publication: A transcription factor atlas of directed differentiation. Joung J, Ma S, Tay T, Geiger-Schuller KR, Kirchgatterer PC, Verdine VK, Guo B, Arias-Garcia MA, Allen WE, Singh A, Kuksenko O, Abudayyeh OO, Gootenberg JS, Fu Z, Macrae RK, Buenrostro JD, Regev A, Zhang F. Cell. 2023 Jan 5;186(1):209-229.e26. doi: 10.1016/j.cell.2022.11.026. PubMed 36608654.
Backbone
  Vector backbone: pLX_TRC317
  Backbone manufacturer: Broad Institute Genetic Perturbation Platform
  Backbone size w/o insert (bp): 8264
  Vector type: Mammalian Expression, Lentiviral
  Selectable markers: Puromycin
Growth in bacteria
  Bacterial resistance: Ampicillin, 100 μg/mL
  Growth temperature: 37°C
  Growth strain: NEB Stable
  Copy number: High Copy
Gene/Insert
  Gene/Insert name: ZIC4
  Species: H. sapiens (human)
  Insert size (bp): 488
  Entrez Gene: ZIC4 (a.k.a. FLJ42609, FLJ45833)
  Promoter: EF1a
  Cloning method: Unknown
  Sequencing primers: 5′ GGGTGGAGACTGAAGTTAGGCCAG; 3′ CACATAGCGTAAAAGGAGCAACATAG
Terms and licenses: Academic/Nonprofit Terms; Industry Terms: Not Available to Industry
Depositor comments: NM_001243256,ENST00000491672 . The transcription factor ORF portion of this plasmid was synthesized by Genewiz. Please test multiple small colonies in case of plasmid recombination. To make this collection available in a timely manner, a portion of this collection was not fully sequenced by Addgene. If an Addgene verified full plasmid sequence is not available, please contact us prior to placing an order to request the full sequence.
How to cite: TFORF0852 was a gift from Feng Zhang (Addgene plasmid # 142220 ; http://n2t.net/addgene:142220 ; RRID:Addgene_142220)
