>Addgene plasmid #142220 | TFORF0852 | depositor partial sequence | sequence record 278798 | Insert
ACCGCCACCATGAGATACAAGACATCCTTGGTGATGAGGAAACGATTACGGCTTTACCGAAACACTCTTA
AAGAGTCAAGCGAGAAGCCCTTCAGATGCGAGTTCGAGGGCTGCGAGCGGCGCTTCGCCAACAGCAGCGA
CCGTAAGAAGCATTCGCACGTGCACACTAGCGACAAGCCATACACGTGCAAGGTGCGGGGCTGCGACAAG
TGCTACACGCACCCCAGCTCGCTGCGTAAGCACATGAAGGTGCACGGGCGCTCGCCGCCGCCCAGCTCTG
GCTACGATTCGGCTACACCGTCTGCCCTCGTGTCGCCCTCGTCGGACTGCGGCCACAAGTCCCAGGTGGC
CTCCTCGGCGGCGGTGGCGGCGCGTACCGCCGACTTGAGCGAATAGTAATGAACTAGTCCGTAACTTGAA
AGTATTTCGATTTCTTGGCTTTATATATCTTGTGGAAAGGACGATTGTCAGTACAGCGGTCAGGTGGG
