>Addgene plasmid #142220 | TFORF0852 | depositor partial sequence | sequence record 278799 | Barcode
TTGTCAGTACAGCGGTCAGGTGGG
